Addgene plasmid #132975: pTone-gata2aECE-nsGFP
Purpose: gata2a endothelial enhancer (x6) and basal promoter driving nuclear-localized sfGFP in pTol1 backbone
Depositing lab: Nathan Lawson. Depositing organization: University of Massachusetts, Worcester. Publication: Valves Are a Conserved Feature of the Zebrafish Lymphatic System. Shin M, Nozaki T, Idrizi F, Isogai S, Ogasawara K, Ishida K, Yuge S, Roscoe B, Wolfe SA, Fukuhara S, Mochizuki N, Deguchi T, Lawson ND. Dev Cell. 2019 Nov 4;51(3):374-386.e5. doi: 10.1016/j.devcel.2019.08.019. Epub 2019 Sep 26. PubMed 31564611.
Backbone
  Vector backbone: pTol1 vector
  Backbone size w/o insert (bp): 3299
  Total vector size (bp): 4776
  Vector type: Unspecified ; Transposon-mediated
Growth in bacteria
  Bacterial resistance: Ampicillin, 100 μg/mL
  Growth temperature: 37°C
  Growth strain: DH5alpha
  Copy number: High Copy
Gene/Insert 1
  Gene/Insert name: nuclear localized sfGFP
  Species: Aequorea victoria
  Insert size (bp): 1068
  Tag / fusion protein: SV40 NLS (N terminal on insert); SV40 NLS (C terminal on insert); 6x myc (N terminal on insert)
  Cloning method: Gateway Cloning
  Sequencing primers: 5′ not appreciable; 3′ not appreciable
Gene/Insert 2
  Gene/Insert name: gata2a endothelial enhancer (x6) with a carp b-actin basal promoter
  Species: D. rerio (zebrafish)
  Insert size (bp): 339
  Cloning method: Gateway Cloning
  Sequencing primers: 5′ not appreciable; 3′ not appreciable
Terms and licenses: Academic/Nonprofit Terms; Industry Terms: Not Available to Industry
How to cite: pTone-gata2aECE-nsGFP was a gift from Nathan Lawson (Addgene plasmid # 132975 ; http://n2t.net/addgene:132975 ; RRID:Addgene_132975)
