[The description below was written by a language model from this plasmid's Addgene catalogue record and pLannotate feature annotations shown in this document.]
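Description:
pTone-gata2aECE-nsGFP is a Tol1 transposon-based reporter plasmid for transgenesis, built on a pTol1 vector backbone and assembled by multisite Gateway cloning. In bacteria it is maintained as a high-copy plasmid through a ColE1/pUC-type origin and selected with ampicillin via the β-lactamase gene. Remnants of lac promoter/operator, lacZα, lacI, rop and bom sequences in the feature table are leftover cloning-vector scaffold rather than functional payload. The annotation does not mark the Tol1 transposon arms, although the catalogue entry describes the vector as transposon-mediated. In such designs the terminal repeats flank the cargo so that co-supplied transposase can excise it and integrate it into the host genome.

The expression cassette sits between Gateway recombination scars (attB4, attB1, attB2, attB3). The first module, between attB4 and attB1, contains six copies of a zebrafish gata2a endothelial enhancer placed upstream of a carp β-actin basal promoter. The annotation software picks up only a short TATA-box minimal promoter match in this region. The basal promoter has little activity of its own, so expression depends on the multimerised enhancer. Downstream of attB1 is the reporter: superfolder GFP carrying an N-terminal 6x Myc epitope tag and, according to the catalogue fields, SV40 nuclear localisation signals at both ends, which concentrate fluorescence in nuclei and make individual cells easier to resolve. The annotated SV40 poly(A) signal that follows the attB3 site is called on the minus strand, opposite to the reporter.

The record associates the plasmid with work on zebrafish lymphatic valves, consistent with use as a stable transgenic reporter marking cells in which the gata2a endothelial enhancer is active.
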