Features (pLannotate 1.2.2; 23 found; start..end, strand, type, name):
     53..73      +  protein_bind   attB4: mutant version of attB; core recombination site for the Gateway® BP reaction BP Clonase™
    351..368     +  promoter       minP (fragment): minimal TATA-box promoter with low basal activity
    413..433     +  protein_bind   attB1: mutant version of attB; core recombination site for the Gateway® BP reaction BP Clonase™
    499..528     +  CDS            Myc: Myc (human c-Myc proto-oncogene) epitope tag
    538..567     +  CDS            Myc: Myc (human c-Myc proto-oncogene) epitope tag
    577..606     +  CDS            Myc: Myc (human c-Myc proto-oncogene) epitope tag
    616..645     +  CDS            Myc: Myc (human c-Myc proto-oncogene) epitope tag
    655..684     +  CDS            Myc: Myc (human c-Myc proto-oncogene) epitope tag
    718..747     +  CDS            Myc: Myc (human c-Myc proto-oncogene) epitope tag
    769..1482    +  CDS            Superfolder GFP: Superfolder GFP is a basic (constitutively fluorescent) green fluorescent protein published in 2005, derived from Aequorea victoria. It is reported to be a very rapidly-maturing weak dimer.
   1517..1537    -  protein_bind   attB2: mutant version of attB; core recombination site for the Gateway® BP reaction BP Clonase™
   1564..1584    -  protein_bind   attB3: mutant version of attB; core recombination site for the Gateway® BP reaction BP Clonase™
   1606..1740    -  polyA_signal   SV40 poly(A) signal: SV40 polyadenylation signal
   2017..2033    -  protein_bind   lac operator: The lac repressor binds to the lac operator to inhibit transcription in E. coli. This inhibition can be relieved by adding lactose or isopropyl-β-D-thiogalactopyranoside (IPTG). lac repressor encoded by lacI
   2041..2071    -  promoter       lac promoter: promoter for the E. coli lac operon
   2086..2107    -  protein_bind   CAP binding site: CAP binding activates transcription in the presence of cAMP. E. coli catabolite activator protein
   2120..2212    -  CDS            lacI (fragment): lac repressor; lacI; The lac repressor binds to the lac operator to inhibit transcription in E. coli. This inhibition can be relieved by adding lactose or isopropyl-β-D-thiogalactopyranoside (IPTG).
   2395..2983    -  rep_origin     ori: high-copy-number ColE1/pMB1/pBR322/pUC origin of replication
   3154..4014    -  CDS            AmpR: β-lactamase; bla; confers resistance to ampicillin, carbenicillin, and related antibiotics
   4015..4119    -  promoter       AmpR promoter: bla
   4214..4249    +  CDS            rop (fragment): Rop protein, which maintains plasmids at low copy number; rop
   4351..4450    +  misc_feature   bom (fragment): basis of mobility region from pBR322
   4456..4613    -  CDS            lacZα (fragment): LacZα fragment of β-galactosidase; lacZ fragment
>Addgene plasmid #132975 | pTone-gata2aECE-nsGFP | addgene full sequence | sequence record 264810 | Addgene NGS Result
CATTGGGATGGAACCCTCGAGGGGCCCGCTAGCGATATCCCTGCAGGGCTATCAACTTTGTATAGAAAAG
TTGAGTTGTTTCCTATCCGGATATCTGCCCGGGCCCGATAAAGTTGTTTCCTATCCGGATATCTGCCCGG
GCCCGATAACACGTCACGCACGTGCAGTACTAGTTGTTTCCTATCCGGATATCTGCCCGGGCCCGATAAA
GTTGTTTCCTATCCGGATATCTGCCCGGGCCCGATAACACGTCACGCACGTGCAGTACTAGTTGTTTCCT
ATCCGGATATCTGCCCGGGCCCGATAAAGTTGTTTCCTATCCGGATATCTGCCCGGGCCCGATAAGCTTC
TAGAGGGTATATAATGGATCATCGCGTCTCAGCCTCACTTTGAGCTCCTCCACACGCTCGAGCAAGTTTG
TACAAAAAAGCAGGCTCCGCCACCATGGCTCCTAAGAAGAAGAGGAAGGTGGCAGGATCCCATCGATTTA
AAGCTATGGAGCAAAAGCTCATTTCTGAAGAGGACTTGAATGAAATGGAGCAAAAGCTCATTTCTGAAGA
GGACTTGAATGAAATGGAGCAAAAGCTCATTTCTGAAGAGGACTTGAATGAAATGGAGCAAAAGCTCATT
TCTGAAGAGGACTTGAATGAAATGGAGCAAAAGCTCATTTCTGAAGAGGACTTGAATGAAATGGAGAGCT
TGGGCGACCTCACCATGGAGCAAAAGCTCATTTCTGAAGAGGACTTGAATTTAGAGATCTCGAATTCCAT
GTCCAAAGGAGAAGAGCTGTTCACTGGAGTGGTACCAATACTTGTGGAGTTGGACGGAGATGTGAACGGA
CACAAATTTTCAGTCCGCGGGGAGGGGGAAGGGGATGCTACTATTGGCAAGCTGACGCTCAAATTCATCT
GTACCACCGGAAAACTCCCTGTACCCTGGCCCACACTGGTGACAACTCTGACTTACGGCGTGCAATGTTT
TAGCCGATACCCAGACCACATGAAGAGGCACGACTTTTTCAAAAGCGCAATGCCTGAAGGATACGTACAG
GAAAGGACCATTTCTTTTAAAGACGACGGGAAGTACAAAACCCGGGCAGTGGTGAAGTTTGAGGGCGATA
CCCTCGTCAATAGGATCGAATTGAAGGGAACTGACTTCAAAGAAGATGGCAACATCCTGGGTCACAAGCT
TGAGTATAACTTTAACTCCCACAACGTGTATATTACAGCCGACAAACAGAAGAATGGAATTAAGGCTAAC
TTCACTGTCAGACACAATGTCGAAGATGGCTCCGTGCAGCTCGCCGATCACTATCAACAGAATACTCCTA
TCGGGGACGGCCCAGTCCTGCTGCCCGACAACCACTACCTGAGTACCCAGACTGTTCTGAGCAAAGATCC
GAACGAGAAGCGCGACCACATGGTGCTGCATGAGTATGTCAACGCTGCGGGAATTACCCTCGGCATGGAC
GAGCTGTACAAGTCTAGAGCTCCAAAGAAGCGTAAGGTATAACACCCAGCTTTCTTGTACAAAGTGGGGC
GCGCCTACGTAACTAGTCTCGAGCAACTTTATTATACATAGTTGATAAGGCGCGCCAGGCCTGTAGATCC
AGACATGATAAGATACATTGATGAGTTTGGACAAACCACAACTAGAATGCAGTGAAAAAAATGCTTTATT
TGTGAAATTTGTGATGCTATTGCTTTATTTGTAACCATTATAAGCTGCAATAAACAAGTTAACAACAACA
ATTGCATTCATTTTATGTTTCAGGTTCAGGGGGAGGTGTGGGAGGTTTTTTAATTAAAACATTTCAGTTG
ACGAAGACAAACAAAGTTCTGTTGTGACTATGGGGGGGGGGGGCGCCTGGGGATGGTCTCGCCCGGGGAG
TAATTCAGGGTAGAACCGCCACTGGCTAAAGGAAGCTTGGCGTAATCATGGTCATAGCTGTTTCCTGTAT
CCCAATGGCGCGCCGAGCTTGGCGTAATCATGGTCATAGCTGTTTCCTGTGTGAAATTGTTATCCGCTCA
CAATTCCACACAACATACGAGCCGGAAGCATAAAGTGTAAAGCCTGGGGTGCCTAATGAGTGAGCTAACT
CACATTAATTGCGTTGCGCTCACTGCCCGCTTTCCAGTCGGGAAACCTGTCGTGCCAGCTGCATTAATGA
ATCGGCCAACGCGCGGGGAGAGGCGGTTTGCGTATTGGGCGCTCTTCCGCTTCCTCGCTCACTGACTCGC
TGCGCTCGGTCGTTCGGCTGCGGCGAGCGGTATCAGCTCACTCAAAGGCGGTAATACGGTTATCCACAGA
ATCAGGGGATAACGCAGGAAAGAACATGTGAGCAAAAGGCCAGCAAAAGGCCAGGAACCGTAAAAAGGCC
GCGTTGCTGGCGTTTTTCCATAGGCTCCGCCCCCCTGACGAGCATCACAAAAATCGACGCTCAAGTCAGA
GGTGGCGAAACCCGACAGGACTATAAAGATACCAGGCGTTTCCCCCTGGAAGCTCCCTCGTGCGCTCTCC
TGTTCCGACCCTGCCGCTTACCGGATACCTGTCCGCCTTTCTCCCTTCGGGAAGCGTGGCGCTTTCTCAT
AGCTCACGCTGTAGGTATCTCAGTTCGGTGTAGGTCGTTCGCTCCAAGCTGGGCTGTGTGCACGAACCCC
CCGTTCAGCCCGACCGCTGCGCCTTATCCGGTAACTATCGTCTTGAGTCCAACCCGGTAAGACACGACTT
ATCGCCACTGGCAGCAGCCACTGGTAACAGGATTAGCAGAGCGAGGTATGTAGGCGGTGCTACAGAGTTC
TTGAAGTGGTGGCCTAACTACGGCTACACTAGAAGAACAGTATTTGGTATCTGCGCTCTGCTGAAGCCAG
TTACCTTCGGAAAAAGAGTTGGTAGCTCTTGATCCGGCAAACAAACCACCGCTGGTAGCGGTGGTTTTTT
TGTTTGCAAGCAGCAGATTACGCGCAGAAAAAAAGGATCTCAAGAAGATCCTTTGATCTTTTCTACGGGG
TCTGACGCTCAGTGGAACGAAAACTCACGTTAAGGGATTTTGGTCATGAGATTATCAAAAAGGATCTTCA
CCTAGATCCTTTTAAATTAAAAATGAAGTTTTAAATCAATCTAAAGTATATATGAGTAAACTTGGTCTGA
CAGTTACCAATGCTTAATCAGTGAGGCACCTATCTCAGCGATCTGTCTATTTCGTTCATCCATAGTTGCC
TGACTCCCCGTCGTGTAGATAACTACGATACGGGAGGGCTTACCATCTGGCCCCAGTGCTGCAATGATAC
CGCGAGACCCACGCTCACCGGCTCCAGATTTATCAGCAATAAACCAGCCAGCCGGAAGGGCCGAGCGCAG
AAGTGGTCCTGCAACTTTATCCGCCTCCATCCAGTCTATTAATTGTTGCCGGGAAGCTAGAGTAAGTAGT
TCGCCAGTTAATAGTTTGCGCAACGTTGTTGCCATTGCTACAGGCATCGTGGTGTCACGCTCGTCGTTTG
GTATGGCTTCATTCAGCTCCGGTTCCCAACGATCAAGGCGAGTTACATGATCCCCCATGTTGTGCAAAAA
AGCGGTTAGCTCCTTCGGTCCTCCGATCGTTGTCAGAAGTAAGTTGGCCGCAGTGTTATCACTCATGGTT
ATGGCAGCACTGCATAATTCTCTTACTGTCATGCCATCCGTAAGATGCTTTTCTGTGACTGGTGAGTACT
CAACCAAGTCATTCTGAGAATAGTGTATGCGGCGACCGAGTTGCTCTTGCCCGGCGTCAATACGGGATAA
TACCGCGCCACATAGCAGAACTTTAAAAGTGCTCATCATTGGAAAACGTTCTTCGGGGCGAAAACTCTCA
AGGATCTTACCGCTGTTGAGATCCAGTTCGATGTAACCCACTCGTGCACCCAACTGATCTTCAGCATCTT
TTACTTTCACCAGCGTTTCTGGGTGAGCAAAAACAGGAAGGCAAAATGCCGCAAAAAAGGGAATAAGGGC
GACACGGAAATGTTGAATACTCATACTCTTCCTTTTTCAATATTATTGAAGCATTTATCAGGGTTATTGT
CTCATGAGCGGATACATATTTGAATGTATTTAGAAAAATAAACAAATAGGGGTTCCGCGCACATTTCCCC
GAAAAGTGCCACCTGACGTCTAAGAAACCATTATTATCATGACATTAACCTATAAAAATAGGCGTATCAC
GAGGCCCTTTCGTCTCGCGCGTTTCGGTGATGACGGTGAAAACCTCTGACACATGCAGCTCCCGGAGACG
GTCACAGCTTGTCTGTAAGCGGATGCCGGGAGCAGACAAGCCCGTCAGGGCGCGTCAGCGGGTGTTGGCG
GGTGTCGGGGCTGGCTTAACTATGCGGCATCAGAGCAGATTGTACTGAGAGTGCACCATATGCGGTGTGA
AATACCGCACAGATGCGTAAGGAGAAAATACCGCATCAGGCGCCATTCGCCATTCAGGCTGCGCAACTGT
TGGGAAGGGCGATCGGTGCGGGCCTCTTCGCTATTACGCCAGCTGGCGAAAGGGGGATGTGCTGCAAGGC
GATTAAGTTGGGTAACGCCAGGGTTTTCCCAGTCACGACGTTGTAAAACGACGGCCAGTGAATTCCCTTT
AGCCAGTAGCGGTTCTAGGCACGGGCCGTCCGGGCGGTGGCCTGGGGCGGAAAACTGAAGGGGGGCGGCA
CCGGCGGCTCAGCCCTTTGTAATATATTAATATGCACCACTATTGGTTTACTTATGTCACAGTTTGTAAG
TTTGTAACAGCCTGAACCTGGCCGCGCGC
